Addgene plasmid #76345: UCKL1 gRNA (BRDN0001146668)
Purpose: 3rd generation lentiviral gRNA plasmid targeting human UCKL1
Depositing lab: John Doench & David Root. Depositing organization: Broad Institute. Publication: Optimized sgRNA design to maximize activity and minimize off-target effects of CRISPR-Cas9. Doench JG, Fusi N, Sullender M, Hegde M, Vaimberg EW, Donovan KF, Smith I, Tothova Z, Wilen C, Orchard R, Virgin HW, Listgarten J, Root DE. Nat Biotechnol. 2016 Jan 18. doi: 10.1038/nbt.3437. PubMed 26780180.
Backbone
  Vector backbone: lentiGuide-Puro
  Backbone manufacturer: Zhang Lab (Addgene plasmid # 52963)
  Vector type: Mammalian Expression, Lentiviral, CRISPR
  Selectable markers: Puromycin
Growth in bacteria
  Bacterial resistance: Ampicillin, 100 μg/mL
  Growth temperature: 37°C
  Growth strain: DH5alpha
  Copy number: High Copy
Gene/Insert
  Gene/Insert name: UCKL1 (alt names: UCKL1; NM_001193379.1)
  gRNA/shRNA sequence: AGCCGGAAGAAGGACTGGGT
  Species: H. sapiens (human)
  Entrez Gene: UCKL1 (a.k.a. UCK1L, URKL1)
  Promoter: hU6
  Cloning method: Unknown
  Sequencing primers: 5′ U6-F; 3′ pS2-R
Terms and licenses: Academic/Nonprofit Terms; Industry Terms: Not Available to Industry
Depositor comments: The gRNA was designed to target the following Genbank reference sequence(s): NM_001193379.1,NM_017859.3. Note that this plasmid does NOT contain Cas9. It should be used in conjunction with lentiCas9-Blast (Addgene #52962) or otherwise with cell lines already expressing Cas9. Browse the full kinome gRNA library at http://www.addgene.org/pooled-library/broadgpp-human-kinome/ or visit http://www.broadinstitute.org/rnai/public/ for detailed protocols and information.
How to cite: UCKL1 gRNA (BRDN0001146668) was a gift from John Doench & David Root (Addgene plasmid # 76345 ; http://n2t.net/addgene:76345 ; RRID:Addgene_76345)
