[The description below was written by a language model from this plasmid's Addgene catalogue record and pLannotate feature annotations shown in this document.]
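Description:
UCKL1 gRNA (BRDN0001146668) is a third-generation lentiviral CRISPR guide plasmid built on the lentiGuide-Puro backbone and designed to target human UCKL1 (also known as UCK1L or URKL1). It is maintained in E. coli as a high-copy plasmid through a ColE1/pUC-type origin with ampicillin selection from the β-lactamase gene. The annotated 8.3 kb sequence also carries an f1 origin, an SV40 origin and leftover lac and T7/T3 cloning-vector elements.

The viral portion begins with an RSV promoter fused to a truncated HIV-1 5' LTR, which makes genomic RNA production Tat-independent. This is followed by the Ψ packaging signal with a partial gag sequence, the Rev response element for nuclear export of the unspliced genome, and a cPPT/CTS. It ends with a self-inactivating ΔU3 3' LTR and an SV40 polyadenylation signal.

Between the LTRs are two expression units. A human U6 RNA polymerase III promoter drives the UCKL1-specific spacer joined to the Streptococcus pyogenes Cas9 guide scaffold. The spacer itself lies in the unannotated gap between the promoter and the scaffold. Separately, the EF-1α core promoter with its intron A drives puromycin N-acetyltransferase, with a WPRE downstream to boost transcript expression, so transduced mammalian cells can be selected with puromycin.

The plasmid does not encode Cas9, so it has to be paired with a separate Cas9 vector or used in cells that already express the nuclease. The guide was designed against two UCKL1 reference transcripts and belongs to a human kinome gRNA collection associated with work on optimised sgRNA design. Its typical use is Cas9-mediated disruption of UCKL1 in human cells.
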