Features (pLannotate 1.2.2; 29 found; start..end, strand, type, name):
     14..80      +  CDS            small t antigen (fragment): SV40 (simian virus 40) small t antigen
    106..317     +  promoter       EF-1α core promoter: core promoter for human elongation factor EF-1α
    318..1256    +  intron         EF-1α intron A: intron upstream of the start codon of human EF-1α
   1278..1877    +  CDS            PuroR (fragment): puromycin N-acetyltransferase; pac from Streptomyces; confers resistance to puromycin
   1893..2481    +  misc_feature   WPRE: woodchuck hepatitis virus posttranscriptional regulatory element
   2532..2551    +  misc_feature   cPPT/CTS (fragment): central polypurine tract and central termination sequence of HIV-1
   2553..2786    +  LTR            3' LTR (ΔU3): self-inactivating 3' long terminal repeat (LTR) from HIV-1
   2864..2985    +  polyA_signal   SV40 poly(A) signal: SV40 polyadenylation signal
   3025..3160    +  rep_origin     SV40 ori: SV40 origin of replication
   3181..3199    -  promoter       T7 promoter: promoter for bacteriophage T7 RNA polymerase
   3207..3362    +  CDS            lacZα (fragment): LacZα fragment of β-galactosidase; lacZ fragment
   3367..3795    +  rep_origin     f1 ori (sequence partly withheld): f1 bacteriophage origin of replication; arrow indicates direction of (+) strand synthesis
   3848..3952    +  promoter       AmpR promoter: bla
   3953..4813    +  CDS            AmpR: β-lactamase; bla; confers resistance to ampicillin, carbenicillin, and related antibiotics
   4984..5572    +  rep_origin     ori: high-copy-number ColE1/pMB1/pBR322/pUC origin of replication
   5755..5847    +  CDS            lacI (fragment): lac repressor; lacI; The lac repressor binds to the lac operator to inhibit transcription in E. coli. This inhibition can be relieved by adding lactose or isopropyl-β-D-thiogalactopyranoside (IPTG).
   5860..5881    +  protein_bind   CAP binding site: CAP binding activates transcription in the presence of cAMP. E. coli catabolite activator protein
   5896..5926    +  promoter       lac promoter: promoter for the E. coli lac operon
   5934..5950    +  protein_bind   lac operator: The lac repressor binds to the lac operator to inhibit transcription in E. coli. This inhibition can be relieved by adding lactose or isopropyl-β-D-thiogalactopyranoside (IPTG). lac repressor encoded by lacI
   5995..6013    +  promoter       T3 promoter: promoter for bacteriophage T3 RNA polymerase
   6041..6267    +  promoter       RSV promoter: Rous sarcoma virus enhancer/promoter
   6268..6448    +  LTR            5' LTR (truncated): truncated 5' long terminal repeat (LTR) from HIV-1
   6495..6620    +  misc_feature   HIV-1 Ψ: packaging signal of human immunodeficiency virus type 1
   6604..6967    +  CDS            HIV-1 gag (fragment): gag protein from human immunodeficiency virus 1; gag
   7113..7346    +  misc_feature   RRE: The Rev response element (RRE) of HIV-1 allows for Rev-dependent mRNA export from the nucleus to the cytoplasm.
   7723..7749    +  CDS            Rev (fragment): human immunodeficiency virus 1 (HIV-1) Rev protein; rev; enhances nuclear export of unspliced and incompletely spliced viral mRNAs
   7753..7993    +  promoter       U6 promoter: RNA polymerase III promoter for human U6 snRNA
   8023..8098    +  misc_RNA       gRNA scaffold: guide RNA scaffold for the Streptococcus pyogenes CRISPR/Cas9 system
   8154..8271    +  misc_feature   cPPT/CTS: central polypurine tract and central termination sequence of HIV-1
>Addgene plasmid #76345 | UCKL1 gRNA (BRDN0001146668) | addgene full sequence | sequence record 185664 | Addgene Assembled Sequence
CCCGGGTGCAAAGATGGATAAAGTTTTAAACAGAGAGGAATCTTTGCAGCTAATGGACCTTCTAGGTCTT
GAAAGGAGTGGGAATTGGCTCCGGTGCCCGTCAGTGGGCAGAGCGCACATCGCCCACAGTCCCCGAGAAG
TTGGGGGGAGGGGTCGGCAATTGATCCGGTGCCTAGAGAAGGTGGCGCGGGGTAAACTGGGAAAGTGATG
TCGTGTACTGGCTCCGCCTTTTTCCCGAGGGTGGGGGAGAACCGTATATAAGTGCAGTAGTCGCCGTGAA
CGTTCTTTTTCGCAACGGGTTTGCCGCCAGAACACAGGTAAGTGCCGTGTGTGGTTCCCGCGGGCCTGGC
CTCTTTACGGGTTATGGCCCTTGCGTGCCTTGAATTACTTCCACCTGGCTGCAGTACGTGATTCTTGATC
CCGAGCTTCGGGTTGGAAGTGGGTGGGAGAGTTCGAGGCCTTGCGCTTAAGGAGCCCCTTCGCCTCGTGC
TTGAGTTGAGGCCTGGCCTGGGCGCTGGGGCCGCCGCGTGCGAATCTGGTGGCACCTTCGCGCCTGTCTC
GCTGCTTTCGATAAGTCTCTAGCCATTTAAAATTTTTGATGACCTGCTGCGACGCTTTTTTTCTGGCAAG
ATAGTCTTGTAAATGCGGGCCAAGATCTGCACACTGGTATTTCGGTTTTTGGGGCCGCGGGCGGCGACGG
GGCCCGTGCGTCCCAGCGCACATGTTCGGCGAGGCGGGGCCTGCGAGCGCGGCCACCGAGAATCGGACGG
GGGTAGTCTCAAGCTGGCCGGCCTGCTCTGGTGCCTGGCCTCGCGCCGCCGTGTATCGCCCCGCCCTGGG
CGGCAAGGCTGGCCCGGTCGGCACCAGTTGCGTGAGCGGAAAGATGGCCGCTTCCCGGCCCTGCTGCAGG
GAGCTCAAAATGGAGGACGCGGCGCTCGGGAGAGCGGGCGGGTGAGTCACCCACACAAAGGAAAAGGGCC
TTTCCGTCCTCAGCCGTCGCTTCATGTGACTCCACGGAGTACCGGGCGCCGTCCAGGCACCTCGATTAGT
TCTCGAGCTTTTGGAGTACGTCGTCTTTAGGTTGGGGGGAGGGGTTTTATGCGATGGAGTTTCCCCACAC
TGAGTGGGTGGAGACTGAAGTTAGGCCAGCTTGGCACTTGATGTAATTCTCCTTGGAATTTGCCCTTTTT
GAGTTTGGATCTTGGTTCATTCTCAAGCCTCAGACAGTGGTTCAAAGTTTTTTTCTTCCATTTCAGGTGT
CGTGACGTACGGCCACCATGACCGAGTACAAGCCCACGGTGCGCCTCGCCACCCGCGACGACGTCCCCAG
GGCCGTACGCACCCTCGCCGCCGCGTTCGCCGACTACCCCGCCACGCGCCACACCGTCGATCCGGACCGC
CACATCGAGCGGGTCACCGAGCTGCAAGAACTCTTCCTCACGCGCGTCGGGCTCGACATCGGCAAGGTGT
GGGTCGCGGACGACGGCGCCGCCGTGGCGGTCTGGACCACGCCGGAGAGCGTCGAAGCGGGGGCGGTGTT
CGCCGAGATCGGCCCGCGCATGGCCGAGTTGAGCGGTTCCCGGCTGGCCGCGCAGCAACAGATGGAAGGC
CTCCTGGCGCCGCACCGGCCCAAGGAGCCCGCGTGGTTCCTGGCCACCGTCGGAGTCTCGCCCGACCACC
AGGGCAAGGGTCTGGGCAGCGCCGTCGTGCTCCCCGGAGTGGAGGCGGCCGAGCGCGCCGGGGTGCCCGC
CTTCCTGGAGACCTCCGCGCCCCGCAACCTCCCCTTCTACGAGCGGCTCGGCTTCACCGTCACCGCCGAC
GTCGAGGTGCCCGAAGGACCGCGCACCTGGTGCATGACCCGCAAGCCCGGTGCCTGAACGCGTTAAGTCG
ACAATCAACCTCTGGATTACAAAATTTGTGAAAGATTGACTGGTATTCTTAACTATGTTGCTCCTTTTAC
GCTATGTGGATACGCTGCTTTAATGCCTTTGTATCATGCTATTGCTTCCCGTATGGCTTTCATTTTCTCC
TCCTTGTATAAATCCTGGTTGCTGTCTCTTTATGAGGAGTTGTGGCCCGTTGTCAGGCAACGTGGCGTGG
TGTGCACTGTGTTTGCTGACGCAACCCCCACTGGTTGGGGCATTGCCACCACCTGTCAGCTCCTTTCCGG
GACTTTCGCTTTCCCCCTCCCTATTGCCACGGCGGAACTCATCGCCGCCTGCCTTGCCCGCTGCTGGACA
GGGGCTCGGCTGTTGGGCACTGACAATTCCGTGGTGTTGTCGGGGAAATCATCGTCCTTTCCTTGGCTGC
TCGCCTGTGTTGCCACCTGGATTCTGCGCGGGACGTCCTTCTGCTACGTCCCTTCGGCCCTCAATCCAGC
GGACCTTCCTTCCCGCGGCCTGCTGCCGGCTCTGCGGCCTCTTCCGCGTCTTCGCCTTCGCCCTCAGACG
AGTCGGATCTCCCTTTGGGCCGCCTCCCCGCGTCGACTTTAAGACCAATGACTTACAAGGCAGCTGTAGA
TCTTAGCCACTTTTTAAAAGAAAAGGGGGGACTGGAAGGGCTAATTCACTCCCAACGAAGACAAGATCTG
CTTTTTGCTTGTACTGGGTCTCTCTGGTTAGACCAGATCTGAGCCTGGGAGCTCTCTGGCTAACTAGGGA
ACCCACTGCTTAAGCCTCAATAAAGCTTGCCTTGAGTGCTTCAAGTAGTGTGTGCCCGTCTGTTGTGTGA
CTCTGGTAACTAGAGATCCCTCAGACCCTTTTAGTCAGTGTGGAAAATCTCTAGCAGTACGTATAGTAGT
TCATGTCATCTTATTATTCAGTATTTATAACTTGCAAAGAAATGAATATCAGAGAGTGAGAGGAACTTGT
TTATTGCAGCTTATAATGGTTACAAATAAAGCAATAGCATCACAAATTTCACAAATAAAGCATTTTTTTC
ACTGCATTCTAGTTGTGGTTTGTCCAAACTCATCAATGTATCTTATCATGTCTGGCTCTAGCTATCCCGC
CCCTAACTCCGCCCATCCCGCCCCTAACTCCGCCCAGTTCCGCCCATTCTCCGCCCCATGGCTGACTAAT
TTTTTTTATTTATGCAGAGGCCGAGGCCGCCTCGGCCTCTGAGCTATTCCAGAAGTAGTGAGGAGGCTTT
TTTGGAGGCCTAGGGACGTACCCAATTCGCCCTATAGTGAGTCGTATTACGCGCGCTCACTGGCCGTCGT
TTTACAACGTCGTGACTGGGAAAACCCTGGCGTTACCCAACTTAATCGCCTTGCAGCACATCCCCCTTTC
GCCAGCTGGCGTAATAGCGAAGAGGCCCGCACCGATCGCCCTTCCCAACAGTTGCGCAGCCTGAATGGCG
AATGGG
[124 nt withheld, positions 3367-3490]
C
[91 nt withheld, positions 3492-3582]
A
[49 nt withheld, positions 3584-3632]
CCTTTGACGTTGGAGTCCACGTTCTTT
[37 nt withheld, positions 3660-3696]
ACCCTATCTCGGTCTATTCTTTTGATTTATAAGGGATTTTGCCGATTTCGGCCTATTGGTTAAAAAATGA
GCTGATTTAACAAAAATTTAACGCGAATTTTAACAAAATATTAACGCTTACAATTTAGGTGGCACTTTTC
GGGGAAATGTGCGCGGAACCCCTATTTGTTTATTTTTCTAAATACATTCAAATATGTATCCGCTCATGAG
ACAATAACCCTGATAAATGCTTCAATAATATTGAAAAAGGAAGAGTATGAGTATTCAACATTTCCGTGTC
GCCCTTATTCCCTTTTTTGCGGCATTTTGCCTTCCTGTTTTTGCTCACCCAGAAACGCTGGTGAAAGTAA
AAGATGCTGAAGATCAGTTGGGTGCACGAGTGGGTTACATCGAACTGGATCTCAACAGCGGTAAGATCCT
TGAGAGTTTTCGCCCCGAAGAACGTTTTCCAATGATGAGCACTTTTAAAGTTCTGCTATGTGGCGCGGTA
TTATCCCGTATTGACGCCGGGCAAGAGCAACTCGGTCGCCGCATACACTATTCTCAGAATGACTTGGTTG
AGTACTCACCAGTCACAGAAAAGCATCTTACGGATGGCATGACAGTAAGAGAATTATGCAGTGCTGCCAT
AACCATGAGTGATAACACTGCGGCCAACTTACTTCTGACAACGATCGGAGGACCGAAGGAGCTAACCGCT
TTTTTGCACAACATGGGGGATCATGTAACTCGCCTTGATCGTTGGGAACCGGAGCTGAATGAAGCCATAC
CAAACGACGAGCGTGACACCACGATGCCTGTAGCAATGGCAACAACGTTGCGCAAACTATTAACTGGCGA
ACTACTTACTCTAGCTTCCCGGCAACAATTAATAGACTGGATGGAGGCGGATAAAGTTGCAGGACCACTT
CTGCGCTCGGCCCTTCCGGCTGGCTGGTTTATTGCTGATAAATCTGGAGCCGGTGAGCGTGGGTCTCGCG
GTATCATTGCAGCACTGGGGCCAGATGGTAAGCCCTCCCGTATCGTAGTTATCTACACGACGGGGAGTCA
GGCAACTATGGATGAACGAAATAGACAGATCGCTGAGATAGGTGCCTCACTGATTAAGCATTGGTAACTG
TCAGACCAAGTTTACTCATATATACTTTAGATTGATTTAAAACTTCATTTTTAATTTAAAAGGATCTAGG
TGAAGATCCTTTTTGATAATCTCATGACCAAAATCCCTTAACGTGAGTTTTCGTTCCACTGAGCGTCAGA
CCCCGTAGAAAAGATCAAAGGATCTTCTTGAGATCCTTTTTTTCTGCGCGTAATCTGCTGCTTGCAAACA
AAAAAACCACCGCTACCAGCGGTGGTTTGTTTGCCGGATCAAGAGCTACCAACTCTTTTTCCGAAGGTAA
CTGGCTTCAGCAGAGCGCAGATACCAAATACTGTTCTTCTAGTGTAGCCGTAGTTAGGCCACCACTTCAA
GAACTCTGTAGCACCGCCTACATACCTCGCTCTGCTAATCCTGTTACCAGTGGCTGCTGCCAGTGGCGAT
AAGTCGTGTCTTACCGGGTTGGACTCAAGACGATAGTTACCGGATAAGGCGCAGCGGTCGGGCTGAACGG
GGGGTTCGTGCACACAGCCCAGCTTGGAGCGAACGACCTACACCGAACTGAGATACCTACAGCGTGAGCT
ATGAGAAAGCGCCACGCTTCCCGAAGGGAGAAAGGCGGACAGGTATCCGGTAAGCGGCAGGGTCGGAACA
GGAGAGCGCACGAGGGAGCTTCCAGGGGGAAACGCCTGGTATCTTTATAGTCCTGTCGGGTTTCGCCACC
TCTGACTTGAGCGTCGATTTTTGTGATGCTCGTCAGGGGGGCGGAGCCTATGGAAAAACGCCAGCAACGC
GGCCTTTTTACGGTTCCTGGCCTTTTGCTGGCCTTTTGCTCACATGTTCTTTCCTGCGTTATCCCCTGAT
TCTGTGGATAACCGTATTACCGCCTTTGAGTGAGCTGATACCGCTCGCCGCAGCCGAACGACCGAGCGCA
GCGAGTCAGTGAGCGAGGAAGCGGAAGAGCGCCCAATACGCAAACCGCCTCTCCCCGCGCGTTGGCCGAT
TCATTAATGCAGCTGGCACGACAGGTTTCCCGACTGGAAAGCGGGCAGTGAGCGCAACGCAATTAATGTG
AGTTAGCTCACTCATTAGGCACCCCAGGCTTTACACTTTATGCTTCCGGCTCGTATGTTGTGTGGAATTG
TGAGCGGATAACAATTTCACACAGGAAACAGCTATGACCATGATTACGCCAAGCGCGCAATTAACCCTCA
CTAAAGGGAACAAAAGCTGGAGCTGCAAGCTTAATGTAGTCTTATGCAATACTCTTGTAGTCTTGCAACA
TGGTAACGATGAGTTAGCAACATGCCTTACAAGGAGAGAAAAAGCACCGTGCATGCCGATTGGTGGAAGT
AAGGTGGTACGATCGTGCCTTATTAGGAAGGCAACAGACGGGTCTGACATGGATTGGACGAACCACTGAA
TTGCCGCATTGCAGAGATATTGTATTTAAGTGCCTAGCTCGATACATAAACGGGTCTCTCTGGTTAGACC
AGATCTGAGCCTGGGAGCTCTCTGGCTAACTAGGGAACCCACTGCTTAAGCCTCAATAAAGCTTGCCTTG
AGTGCTTCAAGTAGTGTGTGCCCGTCTGTTGTGTGACTCTGGTAACTAGAGATCCCTCAGACCCTTTTAG
TCAGTGTGGAAAATCTCTAGCAGTGGCGCCCGAACAGGGACTTGAAAGCGAAAGGGAAACCAGAGGAGCT
CTCTCGACGCAGGACTCGGCTTGCTGAAGCGCGCACGGCAAGAGGCGAGGGGCGGCGACTGGTGAGTACG
CCAAAAATTTTGACTAGCGGAGGCTAGAAGGAGAGAGATGGGTGCGAGAGCGTCAGTATTAAGCGGGGGA
GAATTAGATCGCGATGGGAAAAAATTCGGTTAAGGCCAGGGGGAAAGAAAAAATATAAATTAAAACATAT
AGTATGGGCAAGCAGGGAGCTAGAACGATTCGCAGTTAATCCTGGCCTGTTAGAAACATCAGAAGGCTGT
AGACAAATACTGGGACAGCTACAACCATCCCTTCAGACAGGATCAGAAGAACTTAGATCATTATATAATA
CAGTAGCAACCCTCTATTGTGTGCATCAAAGGATAGAGATAAAAGACACCAAGGAAGCTTTAGACAAGAT
AGAGGAAGAGCAAAACAAAAGTAAGACCACCGCACAGCAAGCGGCCGCTGATCTTCAGACCTGGAGGAGG
AGATATGAGGGACAATTGGAGAAGTGAATTATATAAATATAAAGTAGTAAAAATTGAACCATTAGGAGTA
GCACCCACCAAGGCAAAGAGAAGAGTGGTGCAGAGAGAAAAAAGAGCAGTGGGAATAGGAGCTTTGTTCC
TTGGGTTCTTGGGAGCAGCAGGAAGCACTATGGGCGCAGCGTCAATGACGCTGACGGTACAGGCCAGACA
ATTATTGTCTGGTATAGTGCAGCAGCAGAACAATTTGCTGAGGGCTATTGAGGCGCAACAGCATCTGTTG
CAACTCACAGTCTGGGGCATCAAGCAGCTCCAGGCAAGAATCCTGGCTGTGGAAAGATACCTAAAGGATC
AACAGCTCCTGGGGATTTGGGGTTGCTCTGGAAAACTCATTTGCACCACTGCTGTGCCTTGGAATGCTAG
TTGGAGTAATAAATCTCTGGAACAGATTTGGAATCACACGACCTGGATGGAGTGGGACAGAGAAATTAAC
AATTACACAAGCTTAATACACTCCTTAATTGAAGAATCGCAAAACCAGCAAGAAAAGAATGAACAAGAAT
TATTGGAATTAGATAAATGGGCAAGTTTGTGGAATTGGTTTAACATAACAAATTGGCTGTGGTATATAAA
ATTATTCATAATGATAGTAGGAGGCTTGGTAGGTTTAAGAATAGTTTTTGCTGTACTTTCTATAGTGAAT
AGAGTTAGGCAGGGATATTCACCATTATCGTTTCAGACCCACCTCCCAACCCCGAGGGGACCCAGAGAGG
GCCTATTTCCCATGATTCCTTCATATTTGCATATACGATACAAGGCTGTTAGAGAGATAATTAGAATTAA
TTTGACTGTAAACACAAAGATATTAGTACAAAATACGTGACGTAGAAAGTAATAATTTCTTGGGTAGTTT
GCAGTTTTAAAATTATGTTTTAAAATGGACTATCATATGCTTACCGTAACTTGAAAGTATTTCGATTTCT
TGGCTTTATATATCTTGTGGAAAGGACGAAACACCGAGCCGGAAGAAGGACTGGGTGTTTTAGAGCTAGA
AATAGCAAGTTAAAATAAGGCTAGTCCGTTATCAACTTGAAAAAGTGGCACCGAGTCGGTGCTTTTTTAA
GCTTGGCGTAACTAGATCTTGAGACAAATGGCAGTATTCATCCACAATTTTAAAAGAAAAGGGGGGATTG
GGGGGTACAGTGCAGGGGAAAGAATAGTAGACATAATAGCAACAGACATACAAACTAAAGAATTACAAAA
ACAAATTACAAAAATTCAAAATTTTCGGGTTTATTACAGGGACAGCAGAGATCCACTTTGGCGCCGGCTC
GAGGGGG
