>Addgene plasmid #76345 | UCKL1 gRNA (BRDN0001146668) | depositor partial sequence | sequence record 143805 | Target Sequence
AGCCGGAAGAAGGACTGGGT
