>Addgene plasmid #76345 | UCKL1 gRNA (BRDN0001146668) | addgene partial sequence | sequence record 185663 | hU6-F
AGAAAGTAATAATTTCTTGGGTAGTTTGCAGTTTTAAAATTATGTTTTAAAATGGACTATCATATGCTTA
CCGTAACTTGAAAGTATTTCGATTTCTTGGCTTTATATATCTTGTGGAAAGGACGAAACACCGAGCCGGA
AGAAGGACTGGGTGTTTTAGAGCTAGAAATAGCAAGTTAAAATAAGGCTAGTCCGTTATCAACTTGAAAA
AGTGGCACCGAGTCGGTGCTTTTTTAAGCTTGGCGTAACTAGATCTTGAGACAAATGGCAGTATTCATCC
ACAATTTTAAAAGAAAAGGGGGGATTGGGGGGTACAGTGCAGGGGAAAGAATAGTAGACATAATAGCAAC
AGACATACAAACTAAAGAATTACAAAAACAAATTACAAAAATTCAAAATTTTCGGGTTTATTACAGGGAC
AGCAGAGATCCACTTTGGCGCCGGCTCGAGGGGGCCCGGGTGCAAAGATGGATAAAGTTTTAAACAGAGA
GGAATCTTTGCAGCTAATGGACCTTCTAGGTCTTGAAAGGAGTGGGAATTGGCTCCGGTGCCCGTCAGTG
GGCAGAGCGC
